Addgene plasmid #233606: STIM1-RspA-NFAST
Purpose: Expression of hSTIM1-RspA-NFAST
Depositing lab: Riccardo Filadi. Depositing organization: CNR, Institute of Neuroscience. Publication: Simultaneous detection of membrane contact dynamics and associated Ca(2+) signals by reversible chemogenetic reporters. Garcia Casas P, Rossini M, Pavenius L, Saeed M, Arnst N, Sonda S, Fernandes T, D'Arsie I, Bruzzone M, Berno V, Raimondi A, Sassano ML, Naia L, Barbieri E, Sigismund S, Agostinis P, Sturlese M, Niemeyer BA, Brismar H, Ankarcrona M, Gautier A, Pizzo P, Filadi R. Nat Commun. 2024 Nov 12;15(1):9775. doi: 10.1038/s41467-024-52985-0. PubMed 39532847.
Backbone
  Vector backbone: pcDNA3
  Vector type: Mammalian Expression
Growth in bacteria
  Bacterial resistance: Ampicillin, 100 μg/mL
  Growth temperature: 37°C
  Growth strain: DH5alpha
  Copy number: High Copy
Gene/Insert
  Gene/Insert name: STIM1
  Species: H. sapiens (human)
  Entrez Gene: STIM1 (a.k.a. D11S4896E, GOK, IMD10, STRMK, TAM, TAM1)
  Promoter: CMV
  Cloning method: Restriction Enzyme; 5′ cloning site Unknown (unknown if destroyed)
Terms and licenses: Academic/Nonprofit Terms; Industry Terms: Not Available to Industry
How to cite: STIM1-RspA-NFAST was a gift from Riccardo Filadi (Addgene plasmid # 233606 ; http://n2t.net/addgene:233606 ; RRID:Addgene_233606)
