[The description below was written by a language model from this plasmid's Addgene catalogue record and pLannotate feature annotations shown in this document.]
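Description:
STIM1-RspA-NFAST is a mammalian expression plasmid built on the pcDNA3 backbone that drives production of human STIM1 fused at its C-terminus to RspA-NFAST. It is propagated in E. coli as a high-copy plasmid through a ColE1/pUC-type origin, with selection by ampicillin via the β-lactamase gene. An f1 origin is also present. For mammalian cells, the backbone carries an SV40 early promoter driving the neomycin phosphotransferase gene with an SV40 polyadenylation signal, which would in principle allow G418 selection of stable transfectants.

The expression cassette consists of the CMV immediate-early enhancer and promoter followed by a T7 promoter, the full STIM1 coding sequence, and then, after a short gap consistent with a linker, a roughly 340-nt segment annotated as a fragment of a photoactive yellow protein (PYP). This matches the NFAST portion, since FAST-type chemogenetic tags are engineered from PYP family proteins and NFAST is the larger N-terminal fragment of the split version; the automated annotation assigns it to the Halorhodospira homologue by similarity. Transcripts terminate at the bGH polyadenylation signal, with an SP6 promoter on the opposite strand just upstream of it. Small annotated fragments such as the truncated HIV-1 LTR, ble and lacI pieces appear to be incidental backbone matches rather than functional parts.

STIM1 is an endoplasmic reticulum Ca2+ sensor. Going by the associated publication title, this construct serves as one half of a reversible split chemogenetic reporter for detecting membrane contact dynamics. It would presumably be paired with a complementary fragment on a partner membrane, though the record does not name that partner.
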