Features (pLannotate 1.2.2; 22 found; start..end, strand, type, name):
     28..80      -  misc_feature   bom (fragment): basis of mobility region from pBR322
    235..614     +  enhancer       CMV enhancer: human cytomegalovirus immediate early enhancer
    615..818     +  promoter       CMV promoter: human cytomegalovirus (CMV) immediate early promoter
    814..847     +  LTR            5' LTR (truncated) (fragment): truncated 5' long terminal repeat (LTR) from HIV-1
    863..881     +  promoter       T7 promoter: promoter for bacteriophage T7 RNA polymerase
    901..2955    +  CDS            STIM1: STIM1_HUMAN - Also known as GOK From Homo sapiens (Human).
   2977..3318    +  CDS            pyp (fragment): PYP_HALHA - Experimental evidence at protein level: Swiss-Prot protein existence level 1. Photoactive blue light protein. Probably functions as a photoreceptor for a negative phototaxis response. From Halorhodospira halophila (Ectothiorhodospira halophila).
   3368..3386    -  promoter       SP6 promoter: promoter for bacteriophage SP6 RNA polymerase
   3412..3636    +  polyA_signal   bGH poly(A) signal: bovine growth hormone polyadenylation signal
   3640..3661    +  promoter       SV40 promoter (fragment): SV40 enhancer and early promoter
   3682..4110    +  rep_origin     f1 ori (sequence partly withheld): f1 bacteriophage origin of replication; arrow indicates direction of (+) strand synthesis
   4124..4453    +  promoter       SV40 promoter: SV40 enhancer and early promoter
   4520..5311    +  CDS            neo: KKA2_KLEPN - Also known as kan, nptII. Experimental evidence at protein level: Swiss-Prot protein existence level 1. Resistance to kanamycin, neomycin, paromomycin, ribostamycin, butirosin and gentamicin B. From Klebsiella pneumoniae.
   5335..5493    +  CDS            ble (fragment): BLE_KLEPN - Experimental evidence at protein level: Swiss-Prot protein existence level 1. Binding protein with a strong affinity to the bleomycin family of antibiotics. Binds to CL990; an antimitotic-antibiotic compound. From Klebsiella pneumoniae.
   5488..5609    +  polyA_signal   SV40 poly(A) signal: SV40 polyadenylation signal
   5682..5698    -  protein_bind   lac operator: The lac repressor binds to the lac operator to inhibit transcription in E. coli. This inhibition can be relieved by adding lactose or isopropyl-β-D-thiogalactopyranoside (IPTG). lac repressor encoded by lacI
   5706..5736    -  promoter       lac promoter: promoter for the E. coli lac operon
   5751..5772    -  protein_bind   CAP binding site: CAP binding activates transcription in the presence of cAMP. E. coli catabolite activator protein
   5785..5877    -  CDS            lacI (fragment): lac repressor; lacI; The lac repressor binds to the lac operator to inhibit transcription in E. coli. This inhibition can be relieved by adding lactose or isopropyl-β-D-thiogalactopyranoside (IPTG).
   6060..6648    -  rep_origin     ori: high-copy-number ColE1/pMB1/pBR322/pUC origin of replication
   6819..7679    -  CDS            AmpR: β-lactamase; bla; confers resistance to ampicillin, carbenicillin, and related antibiotics
   7680..7784    -  promoter       AmpR promoter: bla
>Addgene plasmid #233606 | STIM1-RspA-NFAST | addgene full sequence | sequence record 468031 | Addgene NGS Result
GACGGATCGGGAGATCTCCCGATCCCCTATGGTGCACTCTCAGTACAATCTGCTCTGATGCCGCATAGTT
AAGCCAGTATCTGCTCCCTGCTTGTGTGTTGGAGGTCGCTGAGTAGTGCGCGAGCAAAATTTAAGCTACA
ACAAGGCAAGGCTTGACCGACAATTGCATGAAGAATCTGCTTAGGGTTAGGCGTTTTGCGCTGCTTCGCG
ATGTACGGGCCAGATATACGCGTTGACATTGATTATTGACTAGTTATTAATAGTAATCAATTACGGGGTC
ATTAGTTCATAGCCCATATATGGAGTTCCGCGTTACATAACTTACGGTAAATGGCCCGCCTGGCTGACCG
CCCAACGACCCCCGCCCATTGACGTCAATAATGACGTATGTTCCCATAGTAACGCCAATAGGGACTTTCC
ATTGACGTCAATGGGTGGAGTATTTACGGTAAACTGCCCACTTGGCAGTACATCAAGTGTATCATATGCC
AAGTACGCCCCCTATTGACGTCAATGACGGTAAATGGCCCGCCTGGCATTATGCCCAGTACATGACCTTA
TGGGACTTTCCTACTTGGCAGTACATCTACGTATTAGTCATCGCTATTACCATGGTGATGCGGTTTTGGC
AGTACATCAATGGGCGTGGATAGCGGTTTGACTCACGGGGATTTCCAAGTCTCCACCCCATTGACGTCAA
TGGGAGTTTGTTTTGGCACCAAAATCAACGGGACTTTCCAAAATGTCGTAACAACTCCGCCCCATTGACG
CAAATGGGCGGTAGGCGTGTACGGTGGGAGGTCTATATAAGCAGAGCTCTCTGGCTAACTAGAGAACCCA
CTGCTTACTGGCTTATCGAAATTAATACGACTCACTATAGGGAGACCCAAGCTTGCCACCATGGATGTAT
GCGTCCGTCTTGCCCTGTGGCTCCTCTGGGGACTCCTCCTGCACCAGGGCCAGAGCCTCAGCCATAGTCA
CAGTGAGAAGGCGACAGGAACCAGCTCGGGGGCCAACTCTGAGGAGTCCACTGCAGCAGAGTTTTGCCGA
ATTGACAAGCCCCTGTGTCACAGTGAGGATGAGAAACTCAGCTTCGAGGCAGTCCGTAACATCCACAAAC
TGATGGACGATGATGCCAATGGTGATGTGGATGTGGAAGAAAGTGATGAGTTCCTGAGGGAAGACCTCAA
TTACCATGACCCAACAGTGAAACACAGCACCTTCCATGGTGAGGATAAGCTCATCAGCGTGGAGGACCTG
TGGAAGGCATGGAAGTCATCAGAAGTATACAATTGGACCGTGGATGAGGTGGTACAGTGGCTGATCACAT
ATGTGGAGCTGCCTCAGTATGAGGAGACCTTCCGGAAGCTGCAGCTCAGTGGCCATGCCATGCCAAGGCT
GGCTGTCACCAACACCACCATGACAGGGACTGTGCTGAAGATGACAGACCGGAGTCATCGGCAGAAGCTG
CAGCTGAAGGCTCTGGATACAGTGCTCTTTGGGCCTCCTCTCTTGACTCGCCATAATCACCTCAAGGACT
TCATGCTGGTGGTGTCTATCGTTATTGGTGTGGGCGGCTGCTGGTTTGCCTATATCCAGAACCGTTACTC
CAAGGAGCACATGAAGAAGATGATGAAGGACTTGGAGGGGTTACACCGAGCTGAGCAGAGTCTGCATGAC
CTTCAGGAAAGGCTGCACAAGGCCCAGGAGGAGCACCGCACAGTGGAGGTGGAGAAGGTCCATCTGGAAA
AGAAGCTGCGCGATGAGATCAACCTTGCTAAGCAGGAAGCCCAGCGGCTGAAGGAGCTGCGGGAGGGTAC
TGAGAATGAGCGGAGCCGCCAAAAATATGCTGAGGAGGAGTTGGAGCAGGTTCGGGAGGCCTTGAGGAAA
GCAGAGAAGGAGCTAGAATCTCACAGCTCATGGTATGCTCCAGAGGCCCTTCAGAAGTGGCTGCAGCTGA
CACATGAGGTGGAGGTGCAATATTACAACATCAAGAAGCAAAATGCTGAGAAGCAGCTGCTGGTGGCCAA
GGAGGGGGCTGAGAAGATAAAAAAGAAGAGAAACACACTCTTTGGCACCTTCCACGTGGCCCACAGCTCT
TCCCTGGATGATGTAGATCATAAAATTCTAACAGCTAAGCAAGCACTGAGCGAGGTGACAGCAGCATTGC
GGGAGCGCCTGCACCGCTGGCAACAGATCGAGATCCTCTGTGGCTTCCAGATTGTCAACAACCCTGGCAT
CCACTCACTGGTGGCTGCCCTCAACATAGACCCCAGCTGGATGGGCAGTACACGCCCCAACCCTGCTCAC
TTCATCATGACTGACGACGTGGATGACATGGATGAGGAGATTGTGTCTCCCTTGTCCATGCAGTCCCCTA
GCCTGCAGAGCAGTGTTCGGCAGCGCCTGACGGAGCCACAGCATGGCCTGGGATCTCAGAGGGATTTGAC
CCATTCCGATTCGGAGTCCTCCCTCCACATGAGTGACCGCCAGCGTGTGGCCCCCAAACCTCCTCAGATG
AGCCGTGCTGCAGACGAGGCTCTCAATGCCATGACTTCCAATGGCAGCCACCGGCTGATCGAGGGGGTCC
ACCCAGGGTCTCTGGTGGAGAAACTGCCTGACAGCCCTGCCCTGGCCAAGAAGGCATTACTGGCGCTGAA
CCATGGGCTGGACAAGGCCCACAGCCTGATGGAGCTGAGCCCCTCAGCCCCACCTGGTGGCTCTCCACAT
TTGGATTCTTCCCGTTCTCACAGCCCCAGCTCCCCAGACCCAGACACACCATCTCCAGTTGGGGACAGCC
GAGCCCTGCAAGCCAGCCGAAACACACGCATTCCCCACCTGGCTGGCAAGAAGGCTGTGGCTGAGGAGGA
TAATGGCTCTATTGGCGAGGAAACAGACTCCAGCCCAGGCCGGAAGAAGTTTCCCCTCAAAATCTTTAAG
AAGCCTCTTAAGAAGGGCAGCGGAGGAGGCGGATCCATGGAGACCGTGAGATTCGGCGGCGACGACATCG
AGAACAGCCTGGCCAAGATGGACGACAAGGCCCTGGACAAGCTGGCCTTCGGCGCCATCCAGCTGGACGG
CAACGGCAAGATCATCCACTACAACGCCGCCGAGGGCACCATCACCGGCAGAGACCCCAAGACCGTGATC
GGCAAGAACTTCTTCACCGACGTGGCCCCCGGCACCCAGAGCAAGGAGTTCCAGGGCAGATTCAAGGAGG
GCGTGCAGAAGGGCGACCTGAACACCATGTTCGAGTGGATGATCCCCACCAGCAGAGGCCCCACCAAGGT
GAAGGTGCACATGAAGAAGGCCATGACCTAAGAATTCCTCGAGGCGGCCGCTCGAGCATGCATCTAGAGG
GCCCTATTCTATAGTGTCACCTAAATGCTAGAGCTCGCTGATCAGCCTCGACTGTGCCTTCTAGTTGCCA
GCCATCTGTTGTTTGCCCCTCCCCCGTGCCTTCCTTGACCCTGGAAGGTGCCACTCCCACTGTCCTTTCC
TAATAAAATGAGGAAATTGCATCGCATTGTCTGAGTAGGTGTCATTCTATTCTGGGGGGTGGGGTGGGGC
AGGACAGCAAGGGGGAGGATTGGGAAGACAATAGCAGGCATGCTGGGGATGCGGTGGGCTCTATGGCTTC
TGAGGCGGAAAGAACCAGCTGGGGCTCTAGGGGGTATCCCC
[124 nt withheld, positions 3682-3805]
C
[91 nt withheld, positions 3807-3897]
A
[49 nt withheld, positions 3899-3947]
CCTTTGACGTTGGAGTCCACGTTCTTT
[37 nt withheld, positions 3975-4011]
ACCCTATCTCGGTCTATTCTTTTGATTTATAAGGGATTTTGCCGATTTCGGCCTATTGGTTAAAAAATGA
GCTGATTTAACAAAAATTTAACGCGAATTAATTCTGTGGAATGTGTGTCAGTTAGGGTGTGGAAAGTCCC
CAGGCTCCCCAGCAGGCAGAAGTATGCAAAGCATGCATCTCAATTAGTCAGCAACCAGGTGTGGAAAGTC
CCCAGGCTCCCCAGCAGGCAGAAGTATGCAAAGCATGCATCTCAATTAGTCAGCAACCATAGTCCCGCCC
CTAACTCCGCCCATCCCGCCCCTAACTCCGCCCAGTTCCGCCCATTCTCCGCCCCATGGCTGACTAATTT
TTTTTATTTATGCAGAGGCCGAGGCCGCCTCTGCCTCTGAGCTATTCCAGAAGTAGTGAGGAGGCTTTTT
TGGAGGCCTAGGCTTTTGCAAAAAGCTCCCGGGAGCTTGTATATCCATTTTCGGATCTGATCAAGAGACA
GGATGAGGATCGTTTCGCATGATTGAACAAGATGGATTGCACGCAGGTTCTCCGGCCGCTTGGGTGGAGA
GGCTATTCGGCTATGACTGGGCACAACAGACAATCGGCTGCTCTGATGCCGCCGTGTTCCGGCTGTCAGC
GCAGGGGCGCCCGGTTCTTTTTGTCAAGACCGACCTGTCCGGTGCCCTGAATGAACTGCAGGACGAGGCA
GCGCGGCTATCGTGGCTGGCCACGACGGGCGTTCCTTGCGCAGCTGTGCTCGACGTTGTCACTGAAGCGG
GAAGGGACTGGCTGCTATTGGGCGAAGTGCCGGGGCAGGATCTCCTGTCATCTCACCTTGCTCCTGCCGA
GAAAGTATCCATCATGGCTGATGCAATGCGGCGGCTGCATACGCTTGATCCGGCTACCTGCCCATTCGAC
CACCAAGCGAAACATCGCATCGAGCGAGCACGTACTCGGATGGAAGCCGGTCTTGTCGATCAGGATGATC
TGGACGAAGAGCATCAGGGGCTCGCGCCAGCCGAACTGTTCGCCAGGCTCAAGGCGCGCATGCCCGACGG
CGAGGATCTCGTCGTGACCCATGGCGATGCCTGCTTGCCGAATATCATGGTGGAAAATGGCCGCTTTTCT
GGATTCATCGACTGTGGCCGGCTGGGTGTGGCGGACCGCTATCAGGACATAGCGTTGGCTACCCGTGATA
TTGCTGAAGAGCTTGGCGGCGAATGGGCTGACCGCTTCCTCGTGCTTTACGGTATCGCCGCTCCCGATTC
GCAGCGCATCGCCTTCTATCGCCTTCTTGACGAGTTCTTCTGAGCGGGACTCTGGGGTTCGAAATGACCG
ACCAAGCGACGCCCAACCTGCCATCACGAGATTTCGATTCCACCGCCGCCTTCTATGAAAGGTTGGGCTT
CGGAATCGTTTTCCGGGACGCCGGCTGGATGATCCTCCAGCGCGGGGATCTCATGCTGGAGTTCTTCGCC
CACCCCAACTTGTTTATTGCAGCTTATAATGGTTACAAATAAAGCAATAGCATCACAAATTTCACAAATA
AAGCATTTTTTTCACTGCATTCTAGTTGTGGTTTGTCCAAACTCATCAATGTATCTTATCATGTCTGTAT
ACCGTCGACCTCTAGCTAGAGCTTGGCGTAATCATGGTCATAGCTGTTTCCTGTGTGAAATTGTTATCCG
CTCACAATTCCACACAACATACGAGCCGGAAGCATAAAGTGTAAAGCCTGGGGTGCCTAATGAGTGAGCT
AACTCACATTAATTGCGTTGCGCTCACTGCCCGCTTTCCAGTCGGGAAACCTGTCGTGCCAGCTGCATTA
ATGAATCGGCCAACGCGCGGGGAGAGGCGGTTTGCGTATTGGGCGCTCTTCCGCTTCCTCGCTCACTGAC
TCGCTGCGCTCGGTCGTTCGGCTGCGGCGAGCGGTATCAGCTCACTCAAAGGCGGTAATACGGTTATCCA
CAGAATCAGGGGATAACGCAGGAAAGAACATGTGAGCAAAAGGCCAGCAAAAGGCCAGGAACCGTAAAAA
GGCCGCGTTGCTGGCGTTTTTCCATAGGCTCCGCCCCCCTGACGAGCATCACAAAAATCGACGCTCAAGT
CAGAGGTGGCGAAACCCGACAGGACTATAAAGATACCAGGCGTTTCCCCCTGGAAGCTCCCTCGTGCGCT
CTCCTGTTCCGACCCTGCCGCTTACCGGATACCTGTCCGCCTTTCTCCCTTCGGGAAGCGTGGCGCTTTC
TCATAGCTCACGCTGTAGGTATCTCAGTTCGGTGTAGGTCGTTCGCTCCAAGCTGGGCTGTGTGCACGAA
CCCCCCGTTCAGCCCGACCGCTGCGCCTTATCCGGTAACTATCGTCTTGAGTCCAACCCGGTAAGACACG
ACTTATCGCCACTGGCAGCAGCCACTGGTAACAGGATTAGCAGAGCGAGGTATGTAGGCGGTGCTACAGA
GTTCTTGAAGTGGTGGCCTAACTACGGCTACACTAGAAGAACAGTATTTGGTATCTGCGCTCTGCTGAAG
CCAGTTACCTTCGGAAAAAGAGTTGGTAGCTCTTGATCCGGCAAACAAACCACCGCTGGTAGCGGTGGTT
TTTTTGTTTGCAAGCAGCAGATTACGCGCAGAAAAAAAGGATCTCAAGAAGATCCTTTGATCTTTTCTAC
GGGGTCTGACGCTCAGTGGAACGAAAACTCACGTTAAGGGATTTTGGTCATGAGATTATCAAAAAGGATC
TTCACCTAGATCCTTTTAAATTAAAAATGAAGTTTTAAATCAATCTAAAGTATATATGAGTAAACTTGGT
CTGACAGTTACCAATGCTTAATCAGTGAGGCACCTATCTCAGCGATCTGTCTATTTCGTTCATCCATAGT
TGCCTGACTCCCCGTCGTGTAGATAACTACGATACGGGAGGGCTTACCATCTGGCCCCAGTGCTGCAATG
ATACCGCGAGACCCACGCTCACCGGCTCCAGATTTATCAGCAATAAACCAGCCAGCCGGAAGGGCCGAGC
GCAGAAGTGGTCCTGCAACTTTATCCGCCTCCATCCAGTCTATTAATTGTTGCCGGGAAGCTAGAGTAAG
TAGTTCGCCAGTTAATAGTTTGCGCAACGTTGTTGCCATTGCTACAGGCATCGTGGTGTCACGCTCGTCG
TTTGGTATGGCTTCATTCAGCTCCGGTTCCCAACGATCAAGGCGAGTTACATGATCCCCCATGTTGTGCA
AAAAAGCGGTTAGCTCCTTCGGTCCTCCGATCGTTGTCAGAAGTAAGTTGGCCGCAGTGTTATCACTCAT
GGTTATGGCAGCACTGCATAATTCTCTTACTGTCATGCCATCCGTAAGATGCTTTTCTGTGACTGGTGAG
TACTCAACCAAGTCATTCTGAGAATAGTGTATGCGGCGACCGAGTTGCTCTTGCCCGGCGTCAATACGGG
ATAATACCGCGCCACATAGCAGAACTTTAAAAGTGCTCATCATTGGAAAACGTTCTTCGGGGCGAAAACT
CTCAAGGATCTTACCGCTGTTGAGATCCAGTTCGATGTAACCCACTCGTGCACCCAACTGATCTTCAGCA
TCTTTTACTTTCACCAGCGTTTCTGGGTGAGCAAAAACAGGAAGGCAAAATGCCGCAAAAAAGGGAATAA
GGGCGACACGGAAATGTTGAATACTCATACTCTTCCTTTTTCAATATTATTGAAGCATTTATCAGGGTTA
TTGTCTCATGAGCGGATACATATTTGAATGTATTTAGAAAAATAAACAAATAGGGGTTCCGCGCACATTT
CCCCGAAAAGTGCCACCTGACGTC
